Addgene plasmid #211896: pRRL-VinculinVenus-S1033A
Purpose: Vinculin (chicken) with S1033 unphosphorylatable point mutation (S1033A) tagged with VenusA206K at the C-terminus, in lentiviral expression vector.
Depositing lab: Brenton Hoffman. Depositing organization: Duke University. Publication: Coupling during collective cell migration is controlled by a vinculin mechanochemical switch. Shoyer TC, Gates EM, Cabe JI, Urs AN, Conway DE, Hoffman BD. Proc Natl Acad Sci U S A. 2023 Dec 12;120(50):e2316456120. doi: 10.1073/pnas.2316456120. Epub 2023 Dec 6. PubMed 38055737.
Backbone
  Vector backbone: pRRL
  Backbone size w/o insert (bp): 6129
  Total vector size (bp): 10778
  Vector type: Lentiviral
Growth in bacteria
  Bacterial resistance: Ampicillin, 100 μg/mL
  Growth temperature: 30°C
  Growth strain: NEB Stable
  Copy number: Unknown
Gene/Insert
  Gene/Insert name: VinculinVenus-S1033A (alt name: VinV-S1033A)
  Species: G. gallus (chicken)
  Insert size (bp): 4649
  Mutation: mutated vinculin serine 1033 to alanine (S1033A), creates unphosphorylatable mutant
  Entrez Gene: VCL (a.k.a. VINC1)
  Promoter: CMV
  Tag / fusion protein: VenusA206K (C terminal on insert)
  Cloning method: Restriction Enzyme; 5′ cloning site EcoRV (destroyed during cloning); 3′ cloning site XbaI (not destroyed)
  Sequencing primers: 5′ GGTACAGTGCAGGGGAAAG; 3′ GTTAAGAATACCAGTCAATCTTTCAC
Resource information
  A portion of this plasmid was derived from a plasmid made by: Martin Schwartz (Addgene #27300)
Terms and licenses: Academic/Nonprofit Terms; Industry Terms: Not Available to Industry
How to cite: pRRL-VinculinVenus-S1033A was a gift from Brenton Hoffman (Addgene plasmid # 211896 ; http://n2t.net/addgene:211896 ; RRID:Addgene_211896)
