[The description below was written by a language model from this plasmid's Addgene catalogue record and pLannotate feature annotations shown in this document.]
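Description:
pRRL-VinculinVenus-S1033A is a lentiviral expression plasmid built on the pRRL backbone, about 10.8 kb in total, that delivers a fluorescently tagged, phosphorylation-deficient form of chicken vinculin into mammalian cells. It is propagated in E. coli through a high-copy ColE1/pUC-type origin with ampicillin selection from the β-lactamase gene. An f1 origin and remnants of a lac/lacZα cloning region are also present. The viral portion has the layout of a third-generation self-inactivating transfer vector. An RSV promoter fused to a truncated HIV-1 5' LTR drives genomic RNA production in packaging cells. It is followed by the Ψ packaging signal with a short gag fragment, the Rev response element for Rev-dependent nuclear export, and the cPPT/CTS. The 3' LTR carries the ΔU3 deletion, which inactivates LTR-driven transcription after integration, and an SV40 polyadenylation signal and SV40 origin lie downstream.

The internal expression cassette uses the CMV enhancer and promoter to drive vinculin fused at its C-terminus to Venus carrying the monomerizing A206K change, which the feature table annotates as mVenus. A WPRE after the coding sequence enhances transcript stability and expression. The automated annotation matches the vinculin reading frame to the mouse protein, but the catalogue record identifies the gene as chicken VCL, so this likely reflects homology. Serine 1033 is replaced by alanine, so the residue cannot be phosphorylated. The fusion allows vinculin localization to be imaged in transduced cells while testing the role of S1033 phosphorylation. The associated work concerns a vinculin mechanochemical switch controlling coupling during collective cell migration.
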