Features (pLannotate 1.2.2; 29 found; start..end, strand, type, name):
     40..156     -  misc_feature   cPPT/CTS: central polypurine tract and central termination sequence of HIV-1
    175..275     -  CDS            Rev (fragment): human immunodeficiency virus 1 (HIV-1) Rev protein; rev; enhances nuclear export of unspliced and incompletely spliced viral mRNAs
    652..885     -  misc_feature   RRE: The Rev response element (RRE) of HIV-1 allows for Rev-dependent mRNA export from the nucleus to the cytoplasm.
   1031..1394    -  CDS            HIV-1 gag (fragment): gag protein from human immunodeficiency virus 1; gag
   1378..1503    -  misc_feature   HIV-1 Ψ: packaging signal of human immunodeficiency virus type 1
   1550..1730    -  LTR            5' LTR (truncated): truncated 5' long terminal repeat (LTR) from HIV-1
   1731..1957    -  promoter       RSV promoter: Rous sarcoma virus enhancer/promoter
   1985..2003    -  promoter       T3 promoter: promoter for bacteriophage T3 RNA polymerase
   2046..2068    -  protein_bind   lac operator (fragment): The lac repressor binds to the lac operator to inhibit transcription in E. coli. This inhibition can be relieved by adding lactose or isopropyl-β-D-thiogalactopyranoside (IPTG). lac repressor encoded by lacI
   2072..2102    -  promoter       lac promoter: promoter for the E. coli lac operon
   2117..2138    -  protein_bind   CAP binding site: CAP binding activates transcription in the presence of cAMP. E. coli catabolite activator protein
   2151..2243    -  CDS            lacI (fragment): lac repressor; lacI; The lac repressor binds to the lac operator to inhibit transcription in E. coli. This inhibition can be relieved by adding lactose or isopropyl-β-D-thiogalactopyranoside (IPTG).
   2426..3014    -  rep_origin     ori: high-copy-number ColE1/pMB1/pBR322/pUC origin of replication
   3185..4045    -  CDS            AmpR: β-lactamase; bla; confers resistance to ampicillin, carbenicillin, and related antibiotics
   4046..4150    -  promoter       AmpR promoter: bla
   4203..4631    -  rep_origin     f1 ori (sequence partly withheld): f1 bacteriophage origin of replication; arrow indicates direction of (+) strand synthesis
   4636..4791    -  CDS            lacZα (fragment): LacZα fragment of β-galactosidase; lacZ fragment
   4799..4817    +  promoter       T7 promoter: promoter for bacteriophage T7 RNA polymerase
   4838..4973    -  rep_origin     SV40 ori: SV40 origin of replication
   5013..5134    -  polyA_signal   SV40 poly(A) signal: SV40 polyadenylation signal
   5206..5439    -  LTR            3' LTR (ΔU3): self-inactivating 3' long terminal repeat (LTR) from HIV-1
   5441..5509    -  CDS            nef (fragment): NEF_HV1Z2 - Experimental evidence at protein level: Swiss-Prot protein existence level 1. Extracellular Nef protein targets CD4(+) T-lymphocytes for apoptosis by interacting with CXCR4 surface receptors. From Human immunodeficiency virus type 1 group M subtype D (isolate Z2/CDC-Z34) (HIV-1).
   5530..6118    -  misc_feature   WPRE: woodchuck hepatitis virus posttranscriptional regulatory element
   6147..6863    -  CDS            mVenus: mVenus is a basic (constitutively fluorescent) yellow fluorescent protein published in 2006, derived from Aequorea victoria. It is reported to be a rapidly-maturing monomer with moderate acid sensitivity.
   6870..10067   -  CDS            Vcl: VINC_MOUSE - Experimental evidence at protein level: Swiss-Prot protein existence level 1. Actin filament (F-actin)-binding protein involved in cell- matrix adhesion and cell-cell adhesion. Regulates cell-surface E- cadherin expression and potentiates mechanosensing by the E-cadherin complex. May also play important roles in cell morphology and locomotion (By similarity). From Mus musculus (Mouse).
  10106..10124   -  promoter       T7 promoter: promoter for bacteriophage T7 RNA polymerase
  10140..10173   -  LTR            5' LTR (truncated) (fragment): truncated 5' long terminal repeat (LTR) from HIV-1
  10169..10372   -  promoter       CMV promoter: human cytomegalovirus (CMV) immediate early promoter
  10373..10752   -  enhancer       CMV enhancer: human cytomegalovirus immediate early enhancer
>Addgene plasmid #211896 | pRRL-VinculinVenus-S1033A | addgene full sequence | sequence record 417707 | Addgene NGS Result
ACATCGATCTTCGAACTCGAGCCCGGGGGATCCATCGATAAAATTTTGAATTTTGTAATTTGTTTTTGTA
ATTCTTTAGTTTGTATGTCTGTTGCTATTATGTCTACTATTCTTTCCCCTGCACTGTACCCCCCAATCCC
CCCTTTTCTTTTAAAAGTTAACCGATACCGTCGAGATCCGTTCACTAATCGAATGGATCTGTCTCTGTCT
CTCTCTCCACCTTCTTCTTCTATTCCTTCGGGCCTGTCGGGTCCCCTCGGGGTTGGGAGGTGGGTCTGAA
ACGATAATGGTGAATATCCCTGCCTAACTCTATTCACTATAGAAAGTACAGCAAAAACTATTCTTAAACC
TACCAAGCCTCCTACTATCATTATGAATAATTTTATATACCACAGCCAATTTGTTATGTTAAACCAATTC
CACAAACTTGCCCATTTATCTAATTCCAATAATTCTTGTTCATTCTTTTCTTGCTGGTTTTGCGATTCTT
CAATTAAGGAGTGTATTAAGCTTGTGTAATTGTTAATTTCTCTGTCCCACTCCATCCAGGTCGTGTGATT
CCAAATCTGTTCCAGAGATTTATTACTCCAACTAGCATTCCAAGGCACAGCAGTGGTGCAAATGAGTTTT
CCAGAGCAACCCCAAATCCCCAGGAGCTGTTGATCCTTTAGGTATCTTTCCACAGCCAGGATTCTTGCCT
GGAGCTGCTTGATGCCCCAGACTGTGAGTTGCAACAGATGCTGTTGCGCCTCAATAGCCCTCAGCAAATT
GTTCTGCTGCTGCACTATACCAGACAATAATTGTCTGGCCTGTACCGTCAGCGTCATTGACGCTGCGCCC
ATAGTGCTTCCTGCTGCTCCCAAGAACCCAAGGAACAAAGCTCCTATTCCCACTGCTCTTTTTTCTCTCT
GCACCACTCTTCTCTTTGCCTTGGTGGGTGCTACTCCTAATGGTTCAATTTTTACTACTTTATATTTATA
TAATTCACTTCTCCAATTGTCCCTCATATCTCCTCCTCCAGGTCTGAAGATCAGCGGCCGCTTGCTGTGC
GGTGGTCTTACTTTTGTTTTGCTCTTCCTCTATCTTGTCTAAAGCTTCCTTGGTGTCTTTTATCTCTATC
CTTTGATGCACACAATAGAGGGTTGCTACTGTATTATATAATGATCTAAGTTCTTCTGATCCTGTCTGAA
GGGATGGTTGTAGCTGTCCCAGTATTTGTCTACAGCCTTCTGATGTTTCTAACAGGCCAGGATTAACTGC
GAATCGTTCTAGCTCCCTGCTTGCCCATACTATATGTTTTAATTTATATTTTTTCTTTCCCCCTGGCCTT
AACCGAATTTTTTCCCATCGCGATCTAATTCTCCCCCGCTTAATACTGACGCTCTCGCACCCATCTCTCT
CCTTCTAGCCTCCGCTAGTCAAAATTTTTGGCGTACTCACCAGTCGCCGCCCCTCGCCTCTTGCCGTGCG
CGCTTCAGCAAGCCGAGTCCTGCGTCGAGAGAGCTCCTCTGGTTTCCCTTTCGCTTTCAAGTCCCTGTTC
GGGCGCCACTGCTAGAGATTTTCCACACTGACTAAAAGGGTCTGAGGGATCTCTAGTTACCAGAGTCACA
CAACAGACGGGCACACACTACTTGAAGCACTCAAGGCAAGCTTTATTGAGGCTTAAGCAGTGGGTTCCCT
AGTTAGCCAGAGAGCTCCCAGGCTCAGATCTGGTCTAACCAGAGAGACCCGTTTATGTATCGAGCTAGGC
ACTTAAATACAATATCTCTGCAATGCGGCAATTCAGTGGTTCGTCCAATCCATGTCAGACCCGTCTGTTG
CCTTCCTAATAAGGCACGATCGTACCACCTTACTTCCACCAATCGGCATGCACGGTGCTTTTTCTCTCCT
TGTAAGGCATGTTGCTAACTCATCGTTACCATGTTGCAAGACTACAAGAGTATTGCATAAGACTACATTA
AGCTTGCAGCTCCAGCTTTTGTTCCCTTTAGTGAGGGTTAATTGCGCGCTTGGCGTAATCATGGTCATAG
CTGTTTCCTGTGTGAAATTGTTATCCGCTCACAATTCCACACAACATACGAGCCGGAAGCATAAAGTGTA
AAGCCTGGGGTGCCTAATGAGTGAGCTAACTCACATTAATTGCGTTGCGCTCACTGCCCGCTTTCCAGTC
GGGAAACCTGTCGTGCCAGCTGCATTAATGAATCGGCCAACGCGCGGGGAGAGGCGGTTTGCGTATTGGG
CGCTCTTCCGCTTCCTCGCTCACTGACTCGCTGCGCTCGGTCGTTCGGCTGCGGCGAGCGGTATCAGCTC
ACTCAAAGGCGGTAATACGGTTATCCACAGAATCAGGGGATAACGCAGGAAAGAACATGTGAGCAAAAGG
CCAGCAAAAGGCCAGGAACCGTAAAAAGGCCGCGTTGCTGGCGTTTTTCCATAGGCTCCGCCCCCCTGAC
GAGCATCACAAAAATCGACGCTCAAGTCAGAGGTGGCGAAACCCGACAGGACTATAAAGATACCAGGCGT
TTCCCCCTGGAAGCTCCCTCGTGCGCTCTCCTGTTCCGACCCTGCCGCTTACCGGATACCTGTCCGCCTT
TCTCCCTTCGGGAAGCGTGGCGCTTTCTCATAGCTCACGCTGTAGGTATCTCAGTTCGGTGTAGGTCGTT
CGCTCCAAGCTGGGCTGTGTGCACGAACCCCCCATTCAGCCCGACCGCTGCGCCTTATCCGGTAACTATC
GTCTTGAGTCCAACCCGGTAAGACACGACTTATCGCCACTGGCAGCAGCCACTGGTAACAGGATTAGCAG
AGCGAGGTATGTAGGCGGTGCTACAGAGTTCTTGAAGTGGTGGCCTAACTACGGCTACACTAGAAGAACA
GTATTTGGTATCTGCGCTCTGCTGAAGCCAGTTACCTTCGGAAAAAGAGTTGGTAGCTCTTGATCCGGCA
AACAAACCACCGCTGGTAGCGGTGGTTTTTTTGTTTGCAAGCAGCAGATTACGCGCAGAAAAAAAGGATC
TCAAGAAGATCCTTTGATCTTTTCTACGGGGTCTGACGCTCAGTGGAACGAAAACTCACGTTAAGGGATT
TTGGTCATGAGATTATCAAAAAGGATCTTCACCTAGATCCTTTTAAATTAAAAATGAAGTTTTAAATCAA
TCTAAAGTATATATGAGTAAACTTGGTCTGACAGTTACCAATGCTTAATCAGTGAGGCACCTATCTCAGC
GATCTGTCTATTTCGTTCATCCATAGTTGCCTGACTCCCCGTCGTGTAGATAACTACGATACGGGAGGGC
TTACCATCTGGCCCCAGTGCTGCAATGATACCGCGAGACCCACGCTCACCGGCTCCAGATTTATCAGCAA
TAAACCAGCCAGCCGGAAGGGCCGAGCGCAGAAGTGGTCCTGCAACTTTATCCGCCTCCATCCAGTCTAT
TAATTGTTGCCGGGAAGCTAGAGTAAGTAGTTCGCCAGTTAATAGTTTGCGCAACGTTGTTGCCATTGCT
ACAGGCATCGTGGTGTCACGCTCGTCGTTTGGTATGGCTTCATTCAGCTCCGGTTCCCAACGATCAAGGC
GAGTTACATGATCCCCCATGTTGTGCAAAAAAGCGGTTAGCTCCTTCGGTCCTCCGATCGTTGTCAGAAG
TAAGTTGGCCGCAGTGTTATCACTCATGGTTATGGCAGCACTGCATAATTCTCTTACTGTCATGCCATCC
GTAAGATGCTTTTCTGTGACTGGTGAGTACTCAACCAAGTCATTCTGAGAATAGTGTATGCGGCGACCGA
GTTGCTCTTGCCCGGCGTCAATACGGGATAATACCGCGCCACATAGCAGAACTTTAAAAGTGCTCATCAT
TGGAAAACGTTCTTCGGGGCGAAAACTCTCAAGGATCTTACCGCTGTTGAGATCCAGTTCGATGTAACCC
ACTCGTGCACCCAACTGATCTTCAGCATCTTTTACTTTCACCAGCGTTTCTGGGTGAGCAAAAACAGGAA
GGCAAAATGCCGCAAAAAAGGGAATAAGGGCGACACGGAAATGTTGAATACTCATACTCTTCCTTTTTCA
ATATTATTGAAGCATTTATCAGGGTTATTGTCTCATGAGCGGATACATATTTGAATGTATTTAGAAAAAT
AAACAAATAGGGGTTCCGCGCACATTTCCCCGAAAAGTGCCACCTAAATTGTAAGCGTTAATATTTTGTT
AAAATTCGCGTTAAATTTTTGTTAAATCAGCTCATTTTTTAACCAATAGGCCGAAATCGGCAAAATCCCT
TATAAATCAAAAGAATAGACCGAGATAGGGT
[37 nt withheld, positions 4302-4338]
AAAGAACGTGGACTCCAACGTCAAAGG
[49 nt withheld, positions 4366-4414]
T
[91 nt withheld, positions 4416-4506]
G
[124 nt withheld, positions 4508-4631]
CCCATTCGCCATTCAGGCTGCGCAACTGTTGGGAAGGGCGATCGGTGCGGGCCTCTTCGCTATTACGCCA
GCTGGCGAAAGGGGGATGTGCTGCAAGGCGATTAAGTTGGGTAACGCCAGGGTTTTCCCAGTCACGACGT
TGTAAAACGACGGCCAGTGAGCGCGCGTAATACGACTCACTATAGGGCGAATTGGGTACGTCCCTAGGCC
TCCAAAAAAGCCTCCTCACTACTTCTGGAATAGCTCAGAGGCCGAGGCGGCCTCGGCCTCTGCATAAATA
AAAAAAATTAGTCAGCCATGGGGCGGAGAATGGGCGGAACTGGGCGGAGTTAGGGGCGGGATGGGCGGAG
TTAGGGGCGGGATAGCTAGAGCCAGACATGATAAGATACATTGATGAGTTTGGACAAACCACAACTAGAA
TGCAGTGAAAAAAATGCTTTATTTGTGAAATTTGTGATGCTATTGCTTTATTTGTAACCATTATAAGCTG
CAATAAACAAGTTCCTCTCACTCTCTGATATTCATTTCTTTGCAAGTTATAAATACTGAATAATAAGATG
ACATGAACTACTACTGCTAGAGATTTTCCACACTGACTAAAAGGGTCTGAGGGATCTCTAGTTACCAGAG
TCACACAACAGACGGGCACACACTACTTGAAGCACTCAAGGCAAGCTTTATTGAGGCTTAAGCAGTGGGT
TCCCTAGTTAGCCAGAGAGCTCCCAGGCTCAGATCTGGTCTAACCAGAGAGACCCAGTACAAGCAAAAAG
CAGATCTTGTCTTCGTTGGGAGTGAATTAGCCCTTCCAGTCCCCCCTTTTCTTTTAAAAAGTGGCTAAGA
TCTACAGCTGCCTTGTAAGTCATTGGTCTTAAAGGTACCGAGCTCGAATTAATTCCAGGCGGGGAGGCGG
CCCAAAGGGAGATCCGACTCGTCTGAGGGCGAAGGCGAAGACGCGGAAGAGGCCGCAGAGCCGGCAGCAG
GCCGCGGGAAGGAAGGTCCGCTGGATTGAGGGCCGAAGGGACGTAGCAGAAGGACGTCCCGCGCAGAATC
CAGGTGGCAACACAGGCGAGCAGCCATGGAAAGGACGTCAGCTTCCCCGACAACACCACGGAATTGTCAG
TGCCCAACAGCCGAGCCCCTGTCCAGCAGCGGGCAAGGCAGGCGGCGATGAGTTCCGCCGTGGCAATAGG
GAGGGGGAAAGCGAAAGTCCCGGAAAGGAGCTGACAGGTGGTGGCAATGCCCCAACCAGTGGGGGTTGCG
TCAGCAAACACAGTGCACACCACGCCACGTTGCCTGACAACGGGCCACAACTCCTCATAAAGAGACAGCA
ACCAGGATTTATACAAGGAGGAGAAAATGAAAGCCATACGGGAAGCAATAGCATGATACAAAGGCATTAA
AGCAGCGTATCCACATAGCGTAAAAGGAGCAACATAGTTAAGAATACCAGTCAATCTTTCACAAATTTTG
TAATCCAGAGGTTGATTGTCGACTCTAGACTCGAGCGGCCGCTTACTTGTACAGCTCGTCCATGCCGAGA
GTGATCCCGGCGGCGGTCACGAACTCCAGCAGGACCATGTGATCGCGCTTCTCGTTGGGGTCTTTGCTCA
GTTTGGACTGGTAGCTCAGGTAGTGGTTGTCGGGCAGCAGCACGGGGCCGTCGCCGATGGGGGTGTTCTG
CTGGTAGTGGTCGGCGAGCTGCACGCCGCCGTCCTCGATGTTGTGGCGGATCTTGAAGTTGGCCTTGATG
CCGTTCTTCTGCTTGTCGGCGGTGATATAGACGTTGTGGCTGTTGTAGTTGTACTCCAGCTTGTGCCCCA
GGATGTTGCCGTCCTCCTTGAAGTCGATGCCCTTCAGCTCGATGCGGTTCACCAGGGTGTCGCCCTCGAA
CTTCACCTCGGCGCGGGTCTTGTAGTTGCCGTCGTCCTTGAAGAAGATGGTGCGCTCCTGGACGTAGCCT
TCGGGCATGGCGGACTTGAAGAAGTCGTGCTGCTTCATGTGGTCGGGGTAGCGGGCGAAGCACTGCAGGC
CGTAGCCCAGGGTGGTCACGAGGGTGGGCCAGGGCACGGGCAGCTTGCCGGTGGTGCAGATCAGCTTCAG
GGTCAGCTTGCCGTAGGTGGCATCGCCCTCGCCCTCGCCGGACACGCTGAACTTGTGGCCGTTTACGTCG
CCGTCCAGCTCGACCAGGATGGGCACCACCCCGGTGAACAGCTCCTCGCCCTTGCTCACCATGAATTCCT
GATACCATGGGGTCTTTCTGACCCAGCGCAGAGTGAATCCGGCATCTGTTCTTATCTTAATGGATGCTGC
TTCAGCTTCTCTCACAGTTTCCTTCACAGCCTGCATGAGGTTCTGGGCGTTATGAACCAACATCTCAGTT
GCCTGTTCTGATTCTTCATCGCTGATGTTAGTCCTGCCCAGCATGGTAGCTTTCACTGTGGAAAGAATTT
TGAGCTGCGTGCTGATGGTTGGGATTCGCTCACAGACCTGTAAGAGGTTTGTTCTAATGCGTTTATCAGT
ACATTGCTTGGCCACCTCTTTGGCCAATCGAGTGACTTCATCCGATGCCTTAGCAATATCTTTTGCACAC
TGGATGAGGGCACGCTTGTTTCCGCTGCCTCCTCGCACCAGGCGTGACATCTCAGCCATGAGCAGCGCCA
TTCGTTTAGCAGCAGCAATGATGTCGTTACCCTTGCTAGACCATTTCCGAGCCTCGTCATGCAACTGCCT
AGCAGCCATCATCATGGGCTGATTAATAGCTTCTCCTGCTTTCTGCTCTGGGAACTCCTCATCTTTTTCT
TCAGGGGGTGGTGGTCTGGGTGGGGGAACCTCACCTTCTGGAAGTGGTGGTTTTGGAGGAGCAAGCTCAT
CAGTCAGATGGAGATGCTCTAGGTCAGGAGGAGGAGGGGGAAAGTCTGGCTCCTGAGGCTGAAAGGCTTC
TCTGACTTTGGCCACAGCTCCCAGAATCCTGTATCCAGAATCCAAGAAACTCTTCTGCAAACCAGGATCA
GAGATATTTCCTGCTACAGCTTTAGCATCCATTACCATCGGTGATATGGTTTTGCTCAGCTCATCAGAAG
CTGCTTTAACAGCCTCCCTGAATTTAGGGTCTTCTGAATTTTCAACCTCCCGTTTTGCCACAAGCAGGAT
GCGGTTCGCTCGTCTAGCAATGCTGGTGGCTCCAGCTACCAGCATCTGAGGTTGCATATTGGCCATTGCA
ACTTTACATTTATCAAGATCCTTCTTAATAGCCTCTTCTGATGCATCCAACAGAGACTTGGTATCGATGG
CCTCATCCACCAGCCCTGTCATCTTTTCTACATTATCAATCCATTGGTTTTTCATTGTCTCAAAATGCTC
ATAAGCAGCTTGATTTCCAGGATTTCTCAGGAGGATTCGAGCAGCCGATACTACCTGTGGTGTAAGCTCC
CTTGCAGATTTGACTGTTGCCTGAATGCCTTCCACAGTAGTTTTATTAGCAGTTCCAACTGCAGCTGCTT
TTTCTGCTGTTGCTCCCAGTCTAGCAGCATGGTTTTCAAAATTTGCTGCTCTTTCTTCAAACACCTCTTC
TCTATTGGGAGTATCAGAAGGAGCAGTGGCTGCTACTGCTAACAACTTAATAGGGGTTGTAGTGTCACTG
AAAACATCAGACACCTCCTGGGTCATTGCTTCTTGCATCCGTGCTTTGAGATCCTTCAGGGAGTCCTGAA
GCTGAGCAGCAATTGCCCTAGCCTGAGGAGACTCTCCTTCCCCTCTTGCTGCAAGGTCAGCAAGCTGAGC
AGCCAGCTGGTCTACACGGTCACATTTGGCAAGCAGGTCCTGACGATAAGGTCCCATCATGACATTGGCT
AGACGACGACCTTCTGCAACCAAACCCCGAATTGCTGCCTGGCCTACTCCCCGATCATCAACTGTAGGAT
TATCTATCCACCTCTGGGCTTGCTCAATCTTGCCCTCCAAATGGACAGCAGCTTTAACTGGCCTAGTATT
TGCTACAGCTCTGTTTGTTTTGGACTGTAAGTTCTGAAGTGATGTAGCTATTTGCTTGGCCAATGCACGG
GCCTCAGGAGAGTCGCCTTTCCCATGTCGTCGCAGATCTGACAGCTTAGCTGTCAGAGCAGAGATTTCCC
CCAAGGAGCGAAGGATATCATCTCTTTCTTTAGGCTCCTCACACAATTCTGCAACTTTCCTTGCTTCAGA
CATAATTCCTCGAATGTGTTCTTCTCCTTCACTTCCGCCGTTGGGATCCGCAAGCCAGTTCTGAGCAGCA
TCAATCTTCTTTGCAATAGCCTGCTTAGAGTTTGTCATGGCCTCCAATTTCCGGGCTGCATTCTCCACTT
TTGCAGTGAGCAAATCCAGGCCTTGTGACACCTGCTGTGCCTTCTGCATTGCCATCGGTGTAGCACCCTG
TCCTCTAGCTCGGAGATCAGCAAGTTGATCAGTCATTTGGCCCAAAGTTTTGCATGTTCCCAGAATCTCC
CTGCGTTCTTTGCCTGCACACAATTCTCCTGCTTTTCCAGCTTCATCAAGGATCTGCCTTATTGCTTGCT
CACCAGCATCCCCTGGAGGTGCGTTTGGATCTCTCAGCCAGCCTTTTGCCTGGTTCATCTTTGAATCTAT
TAGGGCTAAAGCTCTTTTCATGGCTTCAGTGTCCTTGCTGGCCCAGGCATCTTCATCCCAGGAAGTGAGT
TGTAATACACGGATTATTTCATTTATCTCAGCACTCATTTTCTCTACTGTGAAATTGCGATTTTTCAAGG
CCTCTTCTATTCCCTGGCTTTTAGTGTTTTTTGTGGTTACAAAGATCTTCATAGCTGAAATAAGTACAGG
CAATAGCTCCTTCACAGTATTCATGGAGTTCACCAGCATAACCCTATGTTCCTGATGAGTTAATTCCTGT
TGTCTCTCATCGATCATTTTCGCCATCTTTGTCATTCCTGGCCCTAGATTCTTTGTATATGTCACCAAAT
CCTCCATAGTCTCTACTACTTCTGCCACAGTCAGATATTCCAATATTCCTTTGCAGACACGGATGATTTT
ACGGACCTCCGCTTCATCAAATGTCAGAAGTAAGTCTGATGTTCCAGAAAGGATGCCTCTTGATCCATCA
ATTAGGTAGTCACGAGCTGGTACTGAATAAGGATCTGCTTGCAGCATCTGGGCTGCTCGAACGAGCTTGG
TGCAGGCATTCTCTACTTTGATGAATGCTGGTGGCATATCCCTTTTCAAGATCTGGTCTTCTGTTGTCTG
CACAGTTTCTTTTCCAACCCGCACCAGGTTGCTGACAGCGGCCTGCACGGCCGACACGGGGGCGGTGAGG
TCCGGGATGGCCTTGCCGTCTACCTCCCCCTCCTCGTGCATGATGACCAGGTGGGAGATCTGCTGAGCCA
CGGGCTCCAAGATGCTCTCGATGGTGCGCGTGTGGAAGACGGGCATGGCAAGCTTAAGTTTAAACGCTAG
CCAGCTTGGGTCTCCCTATAGTGAGTCGTATTAATTTCGATAAGCCAGTAAGCAGTGGGTTCTCTAGTTA
GCCAGAGAGCTCTGCTTATATAGACCTCCCACCGTACACGCCTACCGCCCATTTGCGTCAATGGGGCGGA
GTTGTTACGACATTTTGGAAAGTCCCGTTGATTTTGGTGCCAAAACAAACTCCCATTGACGTCAATGGGG
TGGAGACTTGGAAATCCCCGTGAGTCAAACCGCTATCCACGCCCATTGATGTACTGCCAAAACCGCATCA
CCATGGTAATAGCGATGACTAATACGTAGATGTACTGCCAAGTAGGAAAGTCCCATAAGGTCATGTACTG
GGCATAATGCCAGGCGGGCCATTTACCGTCATTGACGTCAATAGGGGGCGTACTTGGCATATGATACACT
TGATGTACTGCCAAGTGGGCAGTTTACCGTAAATACTCCACCCATTGACGTCAATGGAAAGTCCCTATTG
GCGTTACTATGGGAACATACGTCATTATTGACGTCAATGGGCGGGGGTCGTTGGGCGGTCAGCCAGGCGG
GCCATTTACCGTAAGTTATGTAACGCGGAACTCCATATATGGGCTATGAACTAATGACCCCGTAATTGAT
TACTATTAATAACTAGTCAATAATCAATGTCAACGCGTATATCTGGCCCGT
